Addgene plasmid #100498: pCMV_mEm_4GS_LF82_441
Purpose: Mammalian expression of E. coli LF82_441 CDS fused to mEmerald
Depositing lab: Alan Huett. Depositing organization: University of Nottingham. Publication: A multi-phenotypic imaging screen to identify bacterial effectors by exogenous expression in a HeLa cell line. Collins A, Huett A. Sci Data. 2018 May 15;5:180081. doi: 10.1038/sdata.2018.81. PubMed 29762554.
Backbone
  Vector backbone: pCMV
  Backbone size w/o insert (bp): 4502
  Vector type: Mammalian Expression
Growth in bacteria
  Bacterial resistance: Ampicillin, 100 μg/mL
  Growth temperature: 37°C
  Growth strain: XL1 Blue
  Copy number: High Copy
Gene/Insert
  Gene/Insert name: LF82_441
  Insert size (bp): 444
  Promoter: CMV
  Tag / fusion protein: mEmerald (N terminal on backbone)
  Cloning method: Ligation Independent Cloning
  Sequencing primers: 5′ ACTTCTGCTCTAAAAGCTGCGG; 3′ CACTGCATTCTAGTTGTGGTTTGTC
Terms and licenses: Academic/Nonprofit Terms; Industry Terms: Not Available to Industry
How to cite: pCMV_mEm_4GS_LF82_441 was a gift from Alan Huett (Addgene plasmid # 100498 ; http://n2t.net/addgene:100498 ; RRID:Addgene_100498)
