[The description below was written by a language model from this plasmid's Addgene catalogue record and pLannotate feature annotations shown in this document.]
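Description:
pCMV_mEm_4GS_LF82_441 is a mammalian expression plasmid built on a pCMV backbone and designed to produce an Escherichia coli LF82 protein as a green fluorescent fusion in cultured mammalian cells. In bacteria it is maintained as a high-copy plasmid through a ColE1/pUC-type origin and selected with ampicillin via the β-lactamase gene and its own promoter. The sequenced record is 4,946 nt, consistent with the stated 4,502 bp backbone plus the 444 bp insert. Fragments of lacZα, lacI, rop and the bom region, along with a lac promoter/operator and CAP site, are annotated, but these look like leftovers of the pUC/pBR322-derived cloning backbone rather than working parts of the design.

The expression cassette consists of the human cytomegalovirus immediate early enhancer and promoter, a modified SV40 intron with splice donor and acceptor sites that generally aids transcript processing, the mEmerald coding sequence, and an SV40 polyadenylation signal. The LF82_441 coding sequence was introduced by ligation independent cloning so that mEmerald sits at the N terminus of the bacterial protein. The "4GS" in the name suggests a glycine-serine linker between the two, although the record does not describe it. The annotation tool did not label the insert itself, but the unannotated stretch between mEmerald and the poly(A) signal is where it would lie. No mammalian selection marker is annotated, which suggests use by transient transfection. The associated publication describes a multi-phenotypic imaging screen in a HeLa cell line aimed at identifying bacterial effectors through exogenous expression. The fluorescent tag would allow transfected cells and the localisation of the fusion protein to be seen by microscopy.
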