Features (pLannotate 1.2.2; 16 found; start..end, strand, type, name):
    154..174     -  misc_feature   MCS (fragment): pUC18/19 multiple cloning site
    173..476     +  enhancer       CMV enhancer: human cytomegalovirus immediate early enhancer
    477..680     +  promoter       CMV promoter: human cytomegalovirus (CMV) immediate early promoter
    818..914     +  intron         SV40 intron: modified SV40 intron with splice donor and acceptor sites
    975..1691    +  CDS            mEmerald: mEmerald is a basic (constitutively fluorescent) green fluorescent protein published in 1998, derived from Aequorea victoria. It is reported to be a very rapidly-maturing monomer with moderate acid sensitivity.
   2231..2365    -  polyA_signal   SV40 poly(A) signal: SV40 polyadenylation signal
   2500..2516    -  protein_bind   lac operator: The lac repressor binds to the lac operator to inhibit transcription in E. coli. This inhibition can be relieved by adding lactose or isopropyl-β-D-thiogalactopyranoside (IPTG). lac repressor encoded by lacI
   2524..2554    -  promoter       lac promoter: promoter for the E. coli lac operon
   2569..2590    -  protein_bind   CAP binding site: CAP binding activates transcription in the presence of cAMP. E. coli catabolite activator protein
   2603..2695    -  CDS            lacI (fragment): lac repressor; lacI; The lac repressor binds to the lac operator to inhibit transcription in E. coli. This inhibition can be relieved by adding lactose or isopropyl-β-D-thiogalactopyranoside (IPTG).
   2878..3466    -  rep_origin     ori: high-copy-number ColE1/pMB1/pBR322/pUC origin of replication
   3637..4497    -  CDS            AmpR: β-lactamase; bla; confers resistance to ampicillin, carbenicillin, and related antibiotics
   4498..4602    -  promoter       AmpR promoter: bla
   4697..4732    +  CDS            rop (fragment): Rop protein, which maintains plasmids at low copy number; rop
   4834..4933    +  misc_feature   bom (fragment): basis of mobility region from pBR322
   4939..148     -  CDS            lacZα (fragment) (across the origin): LacZα fragment of β-galactosidase; lacZ fragment
>Addgene plasmid #100498 | pCMV_mEm_4GS_LF82_441 | addgene full sequence | sequence record 212784 | Addgene NGS Result
TCAGGCTGCGCAACTGTTGGGAAGGGCGATCGGTGCGGGCCTCTTCGCTATTACGCCAGCTGGCGAAAGG
GGGATGTGCTGCAAGGCGATTAAGTTGGGTAACGCCAGGGTTTTCCCAGTCACGACGTTGTAAAACGACG
GCCAGTGAGTTCGAGCTTGCATGCCTGCAGGTCGTTACATAACTTACGGTAAATGGCCCGCCTGGCTGAC
CGCCCAACGACCCCCGCCCATTGACGTCAATAATGACGTATGTTCCCATAGTAACGCCAATAGGGACTTT
CCATTGACGTCAATGGGTGGAGTATTTACGGTAAACTGCCCACTTGGCAGTACATCAAGTGTATCATATG
CCAAGTACGCCCCCTATTGACGTCAATGACGGTAAATGGCCCGCCTGGCATTATGCCCAGTACATGACCT
TATGGGACTTTCCTACTTGGCAGTACATCTACGTATTAGTCATCGCTATTACCATGGTGATGCGGTTTTG
GCAGTACATCAATGGGCGTGGATAGCGGTTTGACTCACGGGGATTTCCAAGTCTCCACCCCATTGACGTC
AATGGGAGTTTGTTTTGGCACCAAAATCAACGGGACTTTCCAAAATGTCGTAACAACTCCGCCCCATTGA
CGCAAATGGGCGGTAGGCGTGTACGGTGGGAGGTCTATATAAGCAGAGCTCGTTTAGTGAACCGTCAGAT
CGCCTGGAGACGCCATCCACGCTGTTTTGACCTCCATAGAAGACACCGGGACCGATCCAGCCTCCGGACT
CTAGAGGATCCGGTACTAGAGGAACTGAAAAACCAGAAAGTTAACTGGTAAGTTTAGTCTTTTTGTCTTT
TATTTCAGGTCCCGGATCCGGTGGTGGTGCAAATCAAAGAACTGCTCCTCAGTGGATGTTGCCTTTACTT
CTAGGCCTGTACGGAAGTGTTACTTCTGCTCTAAAAGCTGCGGAATTGTACCCGCGGGCCCACCATGGTG
AGCAAGGGCGAGGAGCTGTTCACCGGGGTGGTGCCCATCCTGGTCGAGCTGGACGGCGACGTAAACGGCC
ACAAGTTCAGCGTGTCCGGCGAGGGCGAGGGCGATGCCACCTACGGCAAGCTGACCCTGAAGTTCATCTG
CACCACCGGCAAGCTGCCCGTGCCCTGGCCCACCCTCGTGACCACCTTGACCTACGGCGTGCAGTGCTTC
GCCCGCTACCCCGACCACATGAAGCAGCACGACTTCTTCAAGTCCGCCATGCCCGAAGGCTACGTCCAGG
AGCGCACCATCTTCTTCAAGGACGACGGCAACTACAAGACCCGCGCCGAGGTGAAGTTCGAGGGCGACAC
CCTGGTGAACCGCATCGAGCTGAAGGGCATCGACTTCAAGGAGGACGGCAACATCCTGGGGCACAAGCTG
GAGTACAACTACAACAGCCACAAGGTCTATATCACCGCCGACAAGCAGAAGAACGGCATCAAGGTGAACT
TCAAGACCCGCCACAACATCGAGGACGGCAGCGTGCAGCTCGCCGACCACTACCAGCAGAACACCCCCAT
CGGCGACGGCCCCGTGCTGCTGCCCGACAACCACTACCTGAGCACCCAGTCCAAGCTGAGCAAAGACCCC
AACGAGAAGCGCGATCACATGGTCCTGCTGGAGTTCGTGACCGCCGCCGGGATCACTCTCGGCATGGACG
AGCTGTACAAGCGAATTGGTGGAGGGGGCGGTTCCGGTGGCGGAGGTTCCCGAATTCGTCGACGGAGATC
TGATATGACTATAAATATATTAAAAGAAAAGCTAAAGTTAACTTGCGGAGCCATATTTATATTTTTTTTA
TCCACGACTTTTGTTTTCTTTGGCTGTTATGCTACTTATGAATTATTTTTATGGAATGATATTATTGTAT
ATAGCTGGGGATATATATTAATTGTCTTTTTACCTTTCACATTATATGTAATGTCGTTTGAGATTTTGTT
TTTTGCTATTAGTGGGCGACGATTGTCTAAAGTAACAATGGTGCGCCTTTGGTTGATAATTAAAATTATT
ATTGCTTTCTCTATTTGCGCAGTGTTGATTTTTTCTTCAATTTACAAAAAAGAATTATTATCTAGAAATT
ATATTGCTTGTAGTGGTATCCCGTCTGGGTGGATGCCGGGTCTGGCAACGAAATACGTTAAAGAAAAATC
ATTATGCGAAAAAAATGGCAATAATTGAATCGGTACCCTCGAGAAGCTTGCGGCCGCGGGGATCCAGACA
TGATAAGATACATTGATGAGTTTGGACAAACCACAACTAGAATGCAGTGAAAAAAATGCTTTATTTGTGA
AATTTGTGATGCTATTGCTTTATTTGTAACCATTATAAGCTGCAATAAACAAGTTAACAACAACAATTGC
ATTCATTTTATGTTTCAGGTTCAGGGGGAGGTGTGGGAGGTTTTTTCGGATCCTCTAGAGTCGATCTGCA
GGCATGCTAGCTTGGCGTAATCATGGTCATAGCTGTTTCCTGTGTGAAATTGTTATCCGCTCACAATTCC
ACACAACATACGAGCCGGAAGCATAAAGTGTAAAGCCTGGGGTGCCTAATGAGTGAGCTAACTCACATTA
ATTGCGTTGCGCTCACTGCCCGCTTTCCAGTCGGGAAACCTGTCGTGCCAGCTGCATTAATGAATCGGCC
AACGCGCGGGGAGAGGCGGTTTGCGTATTGGGCGCTCTTCCGCTTCCTCGCTCACTGACTCGCTGCGCTC
GGTCGTTCGGCTGCGGCGAGCGGTATCAGCTCACTCAAAGGCGGTAATACGGTTATCCACAGAATCAGGG
GATAACGCAGGAAAGAACATGTGAGCAAAAGGCCAGCAAAAGGCCAGGAACCGTAAAAAGGCCGCGTTGC
TGGCGTTTTTCCATAGGCTCCGCCCCCCTGACGAGCATCACAAAAATCGACGCTCAAGTCAGAGGTGGCG
AAACCCGACAGGACTATAAAGATACCAGGCGTTTCCCCCTGGAAGCTCCCTCGTGCGCTCTCCTGTTCCG
ACCCTGCCGCTTACCGGATACCTGTCCGCCTTTCTCCCTTCGGGAAGCGTGGCGCTTTCTCATAGCTCAC
GCTGTAGGTATCTCAGTTCGGTGTAGGTCGTTCGCTCCAAGCTGGGCTGTGTGCACGAACCCCCCGTTCA
GCCCGACCGCTGCGCCTTATCCGGTAACTATCGTCTTGAGTCCAACCCGGTAAGACACGACTTATCGCCA
CTGGCAGCAGCCACTGGTAACAGGATTAGCAGAGCGAGGTATGTAGGCGGTGCTACAGAGTTCTTGAAGT
GGTGGCCTAACTACGGCTACACTAGAAGAACAGTATTTGGTATCTGCGCTCTGCTGAAGCCAGTTACCTT
CGGAAAAAGAGTTGGTAGCTCTTGATCCGGCAAACAAACCACCGCTGGTAGCGGTGGTTTTTTTGTTTGC
AAGCAGCAGATTACGCGCAGAAAAAAAGGATCTCAAGAAGATCCTTTGATCTTTTCTACGGGGTCTGACG
CTCAGTGGAACGAAAACTCACGTTAAGGGATTTTGGTCATGAGATTATCAAAAAGGATCTTCACCTAGAT
CCTTTTAAATTAAAAATGAAGTTTTAAATCAATCTAAAGTATATATGAGTAAACTTGGTCTGACAGTTAC
CAATGCTTAATCAGTGAGGCACCTATCTCAGCGATCTGTCTATTTCGTTCATCCATAGTTGCCTGACTCC
CCGTCGTGTAGATAACTACGATACGGGAGGGCTTACCATCTGGCCCCAGTGCTGCAATGATACCGCGAGA
CCCACGCTCACCGGCTCCAGATTTATCAGCAATAAACCAGCCAGCCGGAAGGGCCGAGCGCAGAAGTGGT
CCTGCAACTTTATCCGCCTCCATCCAGTCTATTAATTGTTGCCGGGAAGCTAGAGTAAGTAGTTCGCCAG
TTAATAGTTTGCGCAACGTTGTTGCCATTGCTACAGGCATCGTGGTGTCACGCTCGTCGTTTGGTATGGC
TTCATTCAGCTCCGGTTCCCAACGATCAAGGCGAGTTACATGATCCCCCATGTTGTGCAAAAAAGCGGTT
AGCTCCTTCGGTCCTCCGATCGTTGTCAGAAGTAAGTTGGCCGCAGTGTTATCACTCATGGTTATGGCAG
CACTGCATAATTCTCTTACTGTCATGCCATCCGTAAGATGCTTTTCTGTGACTGGTGAGTACTCAACCAA
GTCATTCTGAGAATAGTGTATGCGGCGACCGAGTTGCTCTTGCCCGGCGTCAATACGGGATAATACCGCG
CCACATAGCAGAACTTTAAAAGTGCTCATCATTGGAAAACGTTCTTCGGGGCGAAAACTCTCAAGGATCT
TACCGCTGTTGAGATCCAGTTCGATGTAACCCACTCGTGCACCCAACTGATCTTCAGCATCTTTTACTTT
CACCAGCGTTTCTGGGTGAGCAAAAACAGGAAGGCAAAATGCCGCAAAAAAGGGAATAAGGGCGACACGG
AAATGTTGAATACTCATACTCTTCCTTTTTCAATATTATTGAAGCATTTATCAGGGTTATTGTCTCATGA
GCGGATACATATTTGAATGTATTTAGAAAAATAAACAAATAGGGGTTCCGCGCACATTTCCCCGAAAAGT
GCCACCTGACGTCTAAGAAACCATTATTATCATGACATTAACCTATAAAAATAGGCGTATCACGAGGCCC
TTTCGTCTCGCGCGTTTCGGTGATGACGGTGAAAACCTCTGACACATGCAGCTCCCGGAGACGGTCACAG
CTTGTCTGTAAGCGGATGCCGGGAGCAGACAAGCCCGTCAGGGCGCGTCAGCGGGTGTTGGCGGGTGTCG
GGGCTGGCTTAACTATGCGGCATCAGAGCAGATTGTACTGAGAGTGCACCATATGCGGTGTGAAATACCG
CACAGATGCGTAAGGAGAAAATACCGCATCAGGCGCCATTCGCCAT
